Addgene plasmid #78950: PP69
Purpose: Supplemental Figure 3. Integration Site 7.
Depositing lab: Timothy Lu. Depositing organization: Massachusetts Institute of Technology. Publication: Synthetic biology and microbioreactor platforms for programmable production of biologics at the point-of-care. Perez-Pinera P, Han N, Cleto S, Cao J, Purcell O, Shah KA, Lee K, Ram R, Lu TK. Nat Commun. 2016 Jul 29;7:12211. doi: 10.1038/ncomms12211. PubMed 27470089.
Backbone
  Vector backbone: pPICZ A
  Vector type: Yeast Expression
  Selectable markers: Neomycin (select with G418)
Growth in bacteria
  Bacterial resistance: Kanamycin, 50 μg/mL
  Growth temperature: 37°C
  Growth strain: DH5alpha
  Copy number: Unknown
Gene/Insert
  Gene/Insert name: Integration Site 7
Terms and licenses: Academic/Nonprofit Terms; Industry Terms: Not Available to Industry
How to cite: PP69 was a gift from Timothy Lu (Addgene plasmid # 78950 ; http://n2t.net/addgene:78950 ; RRID:Addgene_78950)
