[The description below was written by a language model from this plasmid's Addgene catalogue record and pLannotate feature annotations shown in this document.]
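Description:
PP69 is a small (about 3.3 kb) yeast expression/integration plasmid built on the pPICZ A backbone, a vector family used with Pichia pastoris. It was deposited as one of a series of constructs testing different genomic integration sites, in work on programmable production of biologics in engineered yeast. The insert is recorded only as "Integration Site 7". The catalogue entry does not say what locus this corresponds to, and no annotated feature is identified as the targeting homology.

The plasmid is propagated in E. coli through a high-copy ColE1/pUC-type origin. Selection relies on a single dual-purpose marker: an aph(3')-Ia aminoglycoside phosphotransferase gene (KanR) placed behind tandem S. cerevisiae TEF1 and synthetic bacterial EM7 promoters and followed by the CYC1 terminator. EM7 drives kanamycin resistance in bacteria, while TEF1 drives G418 resistance in yeast, consistent with the recorded markers. This replaces the Zeocin marker normally found in pPICZ vectors.

The remaining annotations are mostly partial matches. An AOX1 3' fragment is followed by a short fragment of the Pichia GAP promoter, then by four short, discontinuous hits to an mVenus-derived coding sequence, and finally by a fragment of the AOX1 terminator. This arrangement suggests a constitutive GAP-driven fluorescent protein reporter cassette, perhaps codon-altered so that it matches reference sequences only patchily. Such a reporter would suit comparing expression from different integration sites, but the record does not state the reporter's identity. A minimal FRT site lies between the origin and the cassette; it is a target for FLP recombinase, though its intended role here is not described.
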