Features (pLannotate 1.2.2; 13 found; start..end, strand, type, name):
    158..405     +  terminator     CYC1 terminator: S. cerevisiae CYC1; transcription terminator for CYC1
    480..1068    -  rep_origin     ori: high-copy-number ColE1/pMB1/pBR322/pUC origin of replication
   1159..1192    -  protein_bind   FRT (minimal): supports FLP-mediated excision but not integration (Turan and Bode, 2011) FLP recombinase from the Saccharomyces cerevisiae 2μ plasmid
   1328..1611    +  misc_feature   AOX1 3' fragment (fragment): region downstream of Pichia pastoris AOX1 gene
   1612..1740    +  promoter       GAP promoter (fragment): promoter for Pichia pastoris glyceraldehyde-3-phosphate dehydrogenase
   1745..1774    +  CDS            VN155(I152L) (fragment): improved N-terminal fragment of mVenus for use in bimolecular fluorescence complementation (BiFC) (Kodama and Hu, 2010)
   1864..1890    +  CDS            VN155(I152L) (fragment): improved N-terminal fragment of mVenus for use in bimolecular fluorescence complementation (BiFC) (Kodama and Hu, 2010)
   1954..2004    +  CDS            VN155(I152L) (fragment): improved N-terminal fragment of mVenus for use in bimolecular fluorescence complementation (BiFC) (Kodama and Hu, 2010)
   2074..2115    +  CDS            VN155(I152L) (fragment): improved N-terminal fragment of mVenus for use in bimolecular fluorescence complementation (BiFC) (Kodama and Hu, 2010)
   2121..2150    +  terminator     AOX1 terminator (fragment): Pichia pastoris AOX1; transcription terminator for AOX1
   2171..2578    +  promoter       TEF1 promoter: S. cerevisiae TEF1; promoter for EF-1α
   2585..2632    +  promoter       EM7 promoter: synthetic bacterial promoter&nbsp
   2657..153     +  CDS            KanR (across the origin): aminoglycoside phosphotransferase; aph(3')-Ia; confers resistance to kanamycin in bacteria or G418 (Geneticin®) in eukaryotes
>Addgene plasmid #78950 | PP69 | depositor full sequence | sequence record 147695 | PP69 sequence 3319 bps
ATCGCAGACCGATACCAGGATCTTGCCATCCTATGGAACTGCCTCGGTGAGTTTTCTCCTTCATTACAGA
AACGGCTTTTTCAAAAATATGGTATTGATAATCCTGATATGAATAAATTGCAGTTTCATTTGATGCTCGA
TGAGTTTTTCTAACACATCATGTAATTAGTTATGTCACGCTTACATTCACGCCCTCCCCCCACATCCGCT
CTAACCGAAAAGGAAGGAGTTAGACAACCTGAAGTCTAGGTCCCTATTTATTTTTTTATAGTTATGTTAG
TATTAAGAACGTTATTTATATTTCAAATTTTTCTTTTTTTTCTGTACAGACGCGTGTACGCATGTAACAT
TATACTGAAAACCTTGCTTGAGAAGGTTTTGGGACGCTCGAAGGCTTTAATTTGCAAGCTGGAGACCAAC
ATGTGAGCAAAAGGCCAGCAAAAGGCCAGGAACCGTAAAAAGGCCGCGTTGCTGGCGTTTTTCCATAGGC
TCCGCCCCCCTGACGAGCATCACAAAAATCGACGCTCAAGTCAGAGGTGGCGAAACCCGACAGGACTATA
AAGATACCAGGCGTTTCCCCCTGGAAGCTCCCTCGTGCGCTCTCCTGTTCCGACCCTGCCGCTTACCGGA
TACCTGTCCGCCTTTCTCCCTTCGGGAAGCGTGGCGCTTTCTCATAGCTCACGCTGTAGGTATCTCAGTT
CGGTGTAGGTCGTTCGCTCCAAGCTGGGCTGTGTGCACGAACCCCCCGTTCAGCCCGACCGCTGCGCCTT
ATCCGGTAACTATCGTCTTGAGTCCAACCCGGTAAGACACGACTTATCGCCACTGGCAGCAGCCACTGGT
AACAGGATTAGCAGAGCGAGGTATGTAGGCGGTGCTACAGAGTTCTTGAAGTGGTGGCCTAACTACGGCT
ACACTAGAAGAACAGTATTTGGTATCTGCGCTCTGCTGAAGCCAGTTACCTTCGGAAAAAGAGTTGGTAG
CTCTTGATCCGGCAAACAAACCACCGCTGGTAGCGGTGGTTTTTTTGTTTGCAAGCAGCAGATTACGCGC
AGAAAAAAAGGATCTCAAGAAGATCCTTTGATCTTTTCTACGGGGTCTGACGCTCAGTGGAACGAAAACT
CACGTTAAGGGATTTTGGTCATGCATGAGATCAGATCTGAAGTTCCTATACTTTCTAGAGAATAGGAACT
TCAAGCTTCAACGATGCCAAAAGGGTATAATAAGCGTCATTTGCAGCATTGTGAAGAAAACTATGTGGCA
AGCCAAGCCTGCGAAGAATGTATTTTAAGTTTGACTTTGATGTATTCACTTGATTAAGCCATAATTCTCG
AGTATCTATGATTGGAAGTATGGGAATGGTGATACCCGCATTCTTCAGTGTCTTGAGGTCTCCTATCAGA
TTATGCCCAACTAAAGCAACCGGAGGAGGAGATTTCATGGTAAATTTCTCTGACTTTTGGTCATCAGTAG
GCTCGAACTGTGAGACTATCTCGGTTATGACAGCAGAAATGTCCTTCTTGGAGACAGTAAATGAAGTCCC
ACCAATAAAGAAATCCTTGTCATCAGGAACAAACTTCTTGTTTCGAACTTTTTCGGTGCCTTGAACTATA
ATCATGAGATTATTGGAAACCACCAGAATCGAATATAAAAGGCGAACACCTTTCCCAATTTTGGTTTCTC
CTGACCCAAAGACTTTAAATTTAATTTATTTGTCCCTATTTCAATCAATTGAACAACTATTTCGGCTGGA
CGGCGACGTAAACGGCCACAAGTTTATGGCCGTGATGACCTGTGTCTTCGTGGTTTGTCTGGTCAACCAC
CGCGGTCTCAGTGGTGTACGGTACAAACCCAAAGCAGCACGACACGGCAACTACAAGACCCGCGCCGAGG
GCATGTTCCCCAAAGCGATACCACTTGAAGCAGTGGTACTGCTTGTGGGTACACTCTGCGGGTGTGAAGT
TCGAGGGCGACACCCTGGTGAACCGCATCGAGCTGAAGGGCATCTTCCAACTCGCTTAATTGCGAGTTTT
TATTTCGTTTATTTCAATTAAGGTAACTAAAAAACTCCTTTTACACATGAAGCAGCACGACTTCTTCAAG
TCCGCCATGCCCGAAAAACGCCTCTTCAGAGTACAGAAGATTAAGTGAGACCTTCGTTTGTGCGGATCCC
CCACACACCATAGCTTCAAAATGTTTCTACTCCTTTTTTACTCTTCCAGATTTTCTCGGACTCCGCGCAT
CGCCGTACCACTTCAAAACACCCAAGCACAGCATACTAAATTTCCCCTCTTTCTTCCTCTAGGGTGTCGT
TAATTACCCGTACTAAAGGTTTGGAAAAGAAAAAAGAGACCGCCTCGTTTCTTTTTCTTCGTCGAAAAAG
GCAATAAAAATTTTTATCACGTTTCTTTTTCTTGAAAATTTTTTTTTTTGATTTTTTTCTCTTTCGATGA
CCTCCCATTGATATTTAAGTTAATAAACGGTCTTCAATTTCTCAAGTTTCAGTTTCATTTTTCTTGTTCT
ATTACAACTTTTTTTACTTCTTGCTCATTAGAAAGAAAGCATAGCAATCTAATCTAAGGGCGGTGTTGAC
AATTAATCATCGGCATAGTATATCGGCATAGTATAATACGACAAGGTGAGGAACTAAACCATGGTAATGA
GCCATATTCAACGGGAAACGTCTTGCTCTAGGCCGCGATTAAATTCCAACATGGATGCTGATTTATATGG
GTATAAATGGGCTCGCGATAATGTCGGGCAATCAGGTGCGACAATCTATCGATTGTATGGGAAGCCCGAT
GCGCCAGAGTTGTTTCTGAAACATGGCAAAGGTAGCGTTGCCAATGATGTTACAGATGAGATGGTCAGAC
TAAACTGGCTGACGGAATTTATGCCTCTTCCGACCATCAAGCATTTTATCCGTACTCCTGATGATGCATG
GTTACTCACCACTGCGATCCCCGGGAAAACAGCATTCCAGGTATTAGAAGAATATCCTGATTCAGGTGAA
AATATTGTTGATGCGCTGGCAGTGTTCCTGCGCCGGTTGCATTCGATTCCTGTTTGTAATTGTCCTTTTA
ACAGCGATCGCGTATTTCGTCTCGCTCAGGCGCAATCACGAATGAATAACGGTTTGGTTGATGCGAGTGA
TTTTGATGACGAGCGTAATGGCTGGCCTGTTGAACAAGTCTGGAAAGAAATGCATAAACTTTTGCCATTC
TCACCGGATTCAGTCGTCACTCATGGTGATTTCTCACTTGATAACCTTATTTTTGACGAGGGGAAATTAA
TAGGTTGTATTGATGTTGGACGAGTCGGA
