>Addgene plasmid #78950 | PP69 | addgene partial sequence | sequence record 153453 | pBR322ori-3 5'-tttgtttgcaagcagcagat-3'
GGATTTTGGTCATGCATGAGATCAGATCTGAAGTTCCTATACTTTCTAGAGAATAGGAACTTCAAGCTTC
AACGATGCCAAAAGGGTATAATAAGCGTCATTTGCAGCATTGTGAAGAAAACTATGTGGCAAGCCAAGCC
TGCGAAGAATGTATTTTAAGTTTGACTTTGATGTATTCACTTGATTAAGCCATAATTCTCGAGTATCTAT
GATTGGAAGTATGGGAATGGTGATACCCGCATTCTTCAGTGTCTTGAGGTCTCCTATCAGATTATGCCCA
ACTAAAGCAACCGGAGGAGGAGATTTCATGGTAAATTTCTCTGACTTTTGGTCATCAGTAGGCTCGAACT
GTGAGACTATCTCGGTTATGACAGCAGAAATGTCCTTCTTGGAGACAGTAAATGAAGTCCCACCAATAAA
GAAATCCTTGTCATCAGGAACAAACTTCTTGTTTCGAACTTTTTCGGTGCCTTGAACTATAATCATGAGA
TTATTGGAAACCACCAGAATCGAATATAAAAGGCGAACACCTTTCCCAATTTTGGTTTCTCCTGACCCAA
AGACTTTAAATTTAATTTATTTGTCCCTATTTCAATCAATTGAACAACTATTTCGGCTGGACGGCGACGT
AAACGGCCACAAGTTTATGGCCGTGATGACCTGTGTCTTCGTGGTTTGTCTGGTCAACCACCGCGGTCTC
AGTGGTGTACGGTACAAACCCAAAGCAGCACGACACGGCAACTACAAGACCCGCGCCGAGGGCATGTTCC
CCAAA
