>Addgene plasmid #78950 | PP69 | addgene partial sequence | sequence record 153454 | GFPGenotRW 5'-AGTCGATGCCCTTCAGCTCGAT-3'
CCCACAAGCAGTACCACTGCTTCAAGTGGTATCGCTTTGGGGAACATGCCCTCGGCGCGGGTCTTGTAGT
TGCCGTGTCGTGCTGCTTTGGGTTTGTACCGTACACCACTGAGACCGCGGTGGTTGACCAGACAAACCAC
GAAGACACAGGTCATCACGGCCATAAACTTGTGGCCGTTTACGTCGCCGTCCAGCCGAAATAGTTGTTCA
ATTGATTGAAATAGGGACAAATAAATTAAATTTAAAGTCTTTGGGTCAGGAGAAACCAAAATTGGGAAAG
GTGTTCGCCTTTTATATTCGATTCTGGTGGTTTCCAATAATCTCATGATTATAGTTCAAGGCACCGAAAA
AGTTCGAAACAAGAAGTTTGTTCCTGATGACAAGGATTTCTTTATTGGTGGGACTTCATTTACTGTCTCC
AAGAAGGACATTTCTGCTGTCATAACCGAGATAGTCTCACAGTTCGAGCCTACTGATGACCAAAAGTCAG
AGAAATTTACCATGAAATCTCCTCCTCCGGTTGCTTTAGTTGGGCATAATCTGATAGGAGACCTCAAGAC
ACTGAAGAATGCGGGTATCACCATTCCCATACTTCCAATCATAGATACTCGAGAATTATGGCTTAATCAA
GTGAATACATCAAAGTCAAACTTAAAATACATTCTTCGCAGGCTTGGCTTGCCACATAGTTTTCTTCACA
ATGCTGCAAATGACGCTTATTATACCCTTTTGGCATCGTTGAAGCTTGAAGTTCCTATTCTCTAGA
